LOCUS       Exported 6800 bp ds-DNA circular SYN 12-MAY-2021
DEFINITION  synthetic circular DNA
ACCESSION   .
VERSION     .
KEYWORDS    pcDNA3.1-P25C-GFP
SOURCE      synthetic DNA construct
  ORGANISM  synthetic DNA construct
REFERENCE   1 (bases 1 to 6800)
  TITLE     Li-Huei Tsai's Plasmids.
REFERENCE   2 (bases 1 to 6800)
  AUTHORS   .
  TITLE     Direct Submission
  JOURNAL   Exported May 12, 2021 from SnapGene Server 1.1.58
            http://www.snapgene.com
FEATURES             Location/Qualifiers
     source          1..6800
                     /organism="synthetic DNA construct"
                     /mol_type="other DNA"
     primer_bind     complement(11..30)
                     /label=pRS-marker
                     /note="pRS vectors, use to sequence yeast selectable
                     marker"
     enhancer        202..581
                     /label=CMV enhancer
                     /note="human cytomegalovirus immediate early enhancer"
     promoter        582..785
                     /label=CMV promoter
                     /note="human cytomegalovirus (CMV) immediate early
                     promoter"
     primer_bind     736..756
                     /label=CMV-F
                     /note="Human CMV immediate early promoter, forward primer"
     primer_bind     830..849
                     /label=T7
                     /note="T7 promoter, forward primer"
     promoter        830..848
                     /label=T7 promoter
                     /note="promoter for bacteriophage T7 RNA polymerase"
     CDS             1591..2301
                     /codon_start=1
                     /product="enhanced GFP"
                     /label=EGFP
                     /translation="VSKGEELFTGVVPILVELDGDVNGHKFSVSGEGEGDATYGKLTLK
                     FICTTGKLPVPWPTLVTTLTYGVQCFSRYPDHMKQHDFFKSAMPEGYVQERTIFFKDDG
                     NYKTRAEVKFEGDTLVNRIELKGIDFKEDGNILGHKLEYNYNSHNVYIMADKQKNGIKV
                     NFKIRHNIEDGSVQLADHYQQNTPIGDGPVLLPDNHYLSTQSALSKDPNEKRDHMVLLE
                     FVTAAGITLGMDELY"
     primer_bind     complement(1633..1654)
                     /label=EGFP-N
                     /note="EGFP, reverse primer"
     primer_bind     complement(1894..1913)
                     /label=EXFP-R
                     /note="For distinguishing EGFP variants, reverse primer"
     primer_bind     2241..2262
                     /label=EGFP-C
                     /note="EGFP, forward primer"
     promoter        complement(2320..2338)
                     /label=SP6 promoter
                     /note="promoter for bacteriophage SP6 RNA polymerase"
     primer_bind     complement(2321..2338)
                     /label=SP6
                     /note="SP6 promoter, forward primer"
     primer_bind     complement(2358..2375)
                     /label=BGH-rev
                     /note="Bovine growth hormone terminator, reverse primer.
                     Also called BGH reverse"
     polyA_signal    2364..2588
                     /label=bGH poly(A) signal
                     /note="bovine growth hormone polyadenylation signal"
     rep_origin      2634..3062
                     /direction=RIGHT
                     /label=f1 ori
                     /note="f1 bacteriophage origin of replication; arrow
                     indicates direction of (+) strand synthesis"
     primer_bind     complement(2721..2740)
                     /label=F1ori-R
                     /note="F1 origin, reverse primer"
     primer_bind     2931..2952
                     /label=F1ori-F
                     /note="F1 origin, forward primer"
     primer_bind     complement(3071..3091)
                     /label=pBABE 3'
                     /note="SV40 enhancer, reverse primer for pBABE vectors"
     promoter        3076..3405
                     /label=SV40 promoter
                     /note="SV40 enhancer and early promoter"
     rep_origin      3256..3391
                     /label=SV40 ori
                     /note="SV40 origin of replication"
     primer_bind     3318..3337
                     /label=SV40pro-F
                     /note="SV40 promoter/origin, forward primer"
     CDS             3472..4266
                     /codon_start=1
                     /gene="aph(3')-II (or nptII)"
                     /product="aminoglycoside phosphotransferase from Tn5"
                     /label=NeoR/KanR
                     /note="confers resistance to neomycin, kanamycin, and G418
                     (Geneticin(R))"
                     /translation="MIEQDGLHAGSPAAWVERLFGYDWAQQTIGCSDAAVFRLSAQGRP
                     VLFVKTDLSGALNELQDEAARLSWLATTGVPCAAVLDVVTEAGRDWLLLGEVPGQDLLS
                     SHLAPAEKVSIMADAMRRLHTLDPATCPFDHQAKHRIERARTRMEAGLVDQDDLDEEHQ
                     GLAPAELFARLKARMPDGEDLVVTHGDACLPNIMVENGRFSGFIDCGRLGVADRYQDIA
                     LATRDIAEELGGEWADRFLVLYGIAAPDSQRIAFYRLLDEFF"
     primer_bind     complement(3526..3545)
                     /label=Neo-R
                     /note="Neomycin resistance gene, reverse primer"
     primer_bind     4136..4155
                     /label=Neo-F
                     /note="Neomycin resistance gene, forward primer"
     polyA_signal    4440..4561
                     /label=SV40 poly(A) signal
                     /note="SV40 polyadenylation signal"
     primer_bind     complement(4477..4496)
                     /label=SV40pA-R
                     /note="SV40 polyA, reverse primer"
     primer_bind     4531..4550
                     /label=EBV-rev
                     /note="SV40 polyA terminator, reverse primer"
     primer_bind     complement(4610..4626)
                     /label=M13 rev
                     /note="common sequencing primer, one of multiple similar
                     variants"
     primer_bind     complement(4610..4626)
                     /label=M13 Reverse
                     /note="In lacZ gene. Also called M13-rev"
     primer_bind     complement(4623..4645)
                     /label=M13/pUC Reverse
                     /note="In lacZ gene"
     protein_bind    4634..4650
                     /label=lac operator
                     /bound_moiety="lac repressor encoded by lacI"
                     /note="The lac repressor binds to the lac operator to
                     inhibit transcription in E. coli. This inhibition can be
                     relieved by adding lactose or
                     isopropyl-beta-D-thiogalactopyranoside (IPTG)."
     promoter        complement(4658..4688)
                     /label=lac promoter
                     /note="promoter for the E. coli lac operon"
     protein_bind    4703..4724
                     /label=CAP binding site
                     /bound_moiety="E. coli catabolite activator protein"
                     /note="CAP binding activates transcription in the presence
                     of cAMP."
     primer_bind     complement(4841..4858)
                     /label=L4440
                     /note="L4440 vector, forward primer"
     rep_origin      complement(5012..5600)
                     /direction=LEFT
                     /label=ori
                     /note="high-copy-number ColE1/pMB1/pBR322/pUC origin of
                     replication"
     primer_bind     complement(5092..5111)
                     /label=pBR322ori-F
                     /note="pBR322 origin, forward primer"
     CDS             complement(5771..6631)
                     /codon_start=1
                     /gene="bla"
                     /product="beta-lactamase"
                     /label=AmpR
                     /note="confers resistance to ampicillin, carbenicillin, and
                     related antibiotics"
                     /translation="MSIQHFRVALIPFFAAFCLPVFAHPETLVKVKDAEDQLGARVGYI
                     ELDLNSGKILESFRPEERFPMMSTFKVLLCGAVLSRIDAGQEQLGRRIHYSQNDLVEYS
                     PVTEKHLTDGMTVRELCSAAITMSDNTAANLLLTTIGGPKELTAFLHNMGDHVTRLDRW
                     EPELNEAIPNDERDTTMPVAMATTLRKLLTGELLTLASRQQLIDWMEADKVAGPLLRSA
                     LPAGWFIADKSGAGERGSRGIIAALGPDGKPSRIVVIYTTGSQATMDERNRQIAEIGAS
                     LIKHW"
     primer_bind     6394..6413
                     /label=Amp-R
                     /note="Ampicillin resistance gene, reverse primer"
     promoter        complement(6632..6736)
                     /gene="bla"
                     /label=AmpR promoter
ORIGIN
        1 gcactctcag tacaatctgc tctgatgccg catagttaag ccagtatctg ctccctgctt
       61 gtgtgttgga ggtcgctgag tagtgcgcga gcaaaattta agctacaaca aggcaaggct
      121 tgaccgacaa ttgcatgaag aatctgctta gggttaggcg ttttgcgctg cttcgcgatg
      181 tacgggccag atatacgcgt tgacattgat tattgactag ttattaatag taatcaatta
      241 cggggtcatt agttcatagc ccatatatgg agttccgcgt tacataactt acggtaaatg
      301 gcccgcctgg ctgaccgccc aacgaccccc gcccattgac gtcaataatg acgtatgttc
      361 ccatagtaac gccaataggg actttccatt gacgtcaatg ggtggagtat ttacggtaaa
      421 ctgcccactt ggcagtacat caagtgtatc atatgccaag tacgccccct attgacgtca
      481 atgacggtaa atggcccgcc tggcattatg cccagtacat gaccttatgg gactttccta
      541 cttggcagta catctacgta ttagtcatcg ctattaccat ggtgatgcgg ttttggcagt
      601 acatcaatgg gcgtggatag cggtttgact cacggggatt tccaagtctc caccccattg
      661 acgtcaatgg gagtttgttt tggcaccaaa atcaacggga ctttccaaaa tgtcgtaaca
      721 actccgcccc attgacgcaa atgggcggta ggcgtgtacg gtgggaggtc tatataagca
      781 gagctctctg gctaactaga gaacccactg cttactggct tatcgaaatt aatacgactc
      841 actataggga gacccaagct tggtaccgag ctcggatcca ctagtaacgg ccgccagtgt
      901 gctggaattc tgcagatggg atccaccatg gcccagcccc caccggccca gccgcctgca
      961 cccccggcca gccagctctc gggttcccag accgggggct cctcctcagt caagaaagcc
     1021 cctcaccctg ccgtcacctc cgcagggacg cccaaacggg tcatcgtcca ggcgtccacc
     1081 agtgagctgc ttcgctgcct gggtgagttt ctctgccgcc ggtgctaccg cctgaagcac
     1141 ctgtccccca cggaccccgt gctctggctg cgcagcgtgg accgctcgct gcttctgcag
     1201 ggctggcagg accagggctt catcacgccg gccaacgtgg tcttcctcta catgctctgc
     1261 agggatgtta tctcctccga ggtgggctcg gatcacgagc tccaggccgt cctgctgaca
     1321 tgcctgtacc tctcctactc ctacatgggc aacgagatct cctacccgct caagcccttc
     1381 ctggtggaga gctgcaagga ggccttttgg gaccgttgcc tctctgtcat caacctcatg
     1441 agctcaaaga tgctgcagat aaatgccgac ccacactact tcacacaggt cttctccgac
     1501 ctgaagaacg agagcggcca ggaggacaag aagcggctcc tcctaggcct ggatcggtta
     1561 ggggatccga gctcggtacc aagcttggtg gtgagcaagg gcgaggagct gttcaccggg
     1621 gtggtgccca tcctggtcga gctggacggc gacgtaaacg gccacaagtt cagcgtgtcc
     1681 ggcgagggcg agggcgatgc cacctacggc aagctgaccc tgaagttcat ctgcaccacc
     1741 ggcaagctgc ccgtgccctg gcccaccctc gtgaccaccc tgacctacgg cgtgcagtgc
     1801 ttcagccgct accccgacca catgaagcag cacgacttct tcaagtccgc catgcccgaa
     1861 ggctacgtcc aggagcgcac catcttcttc aaggacgacg gcaactacaa gacccgcgcc
     1921 gaggtgaagt tcgagggcga caccctggtg aaccgcatcg agctgaaggg catcgacttc
     1981 aaggaggacg gcaacatcct ggggcacaag ctggagtaca actacaacag ccacaacgtc
     2041 tatatcatgg ccgacaagca gaagaacggc atcaaggtga acttcaagat ccgccacaac
     2101 atcgaggacg gcagcgtgca gctcgccgac cactaccagc agaacacccc catcggcgac
     2161 ggccccgtgc tgctgcccga caaccactac ctgagcaccc agtccgccct gagcaaagac
     2221 cccaacgaga agcgcgatca catggtcctg ctggagttcg tgaccgccgc cgggatcact
     2281 ctcggcatgg acgagctgta ctagtctaga gggccctatt ctatagtgtc acctaaatgc
     2341 tagagctcgc tgatcagcct cgactgtgcc ttctagttgc cagccatctg ttgtttgccc
     2401 ctcccccgtg ccttccttga ccctggaagg tgccactccc actgtccttt cctaataaaa
     2461 tgaggaaatt gcatcgcatt gtctgagtag gtgtcattct attctggggg gtggggtggg
     2521 gcaggacagc aagggggagg attgggaaga caatagcagg catgctgggg atgcggtggg
     2581 ctctatggct tctgaggcgg aaagaaccag ctggggctct agggggtatc cccnnnnnnn
     2641 nnnnnnnnnn nnnnnnnnnn nnnnnnnnnn nnnnnnnnnn nnnnnnnnnn nnnnnnnnnn
     2701 nnnnnnnnnn nnnnnnnnnn nnnnnnnnnn nnnnnnnnnn nnnnnnnnnn nnnnnnncnn
     2761 nnnnnnnnnn nnnnnnnnnn nnnnnnnnnn nnnnnnnnnn nnnnnnnnnn nnnnnnnnnn
     2821 nnnnnnnnnn nnnnnnnnnn nnnnnnnnna nnnnnnnnnn nnnnnnnnnn nnnnnnnnnn
     2881 nnnnnnnnnn nnnnnnnnnc ctttgacgtt ggagtccacg ttctttaata gtggactctt
     2941 gttccaaact ggaacaacac tcaaccctat ctcggtctat tcttttgatt tataagggat
     3001 tttgccgatt tcggcctatt ggttaaaaaa tgagctgatt taacaaaaat ttaacgcgaa
     3061 ttaattctgt ggaatgtgtg tcagttaggg tgtggaaagt ccccaggctc cccagcaggc
     3121 agaagtatgc aaagcatgca tctcaattag tcagcaacca ggtgtggaaa gtccccaggc
     3181 tccccagcag gcagaagtat gcaaagcatg catctcaatt agtcagcaac catagtcccg
     3241 cccctaactc cgcccatccc gcccctaact ccgcccagtt ccgcccattc tccgccccat
     3301 ggctgactaa ttttttttat ttatgcagag gccgaggccg cctctgcctc tgagctattc
     3361 cagaagtagt gaggaggctt ttttggaggc ctaggctttt gcaaaaagct cccgggagct
     3421 tgtatatcca ttttcggatc tgatcaagag acaggatgag gatcgtttcg catgattgaa
     3481 caagatggat tgcacgcagg ttctccggcc gcttgggtgg agaggctatt cggctatgac
     3541 tgggcacaac agacaatcgg ctgctctgat gccgccgtgt tccggctgtc agcgcagggg
     3601 cgcccggttc tttttgtcaa gaccgacctg tccggtgccc tgaatgaact gcaggacgag
     3661 gcagcgcggc tatcgtggct ggccacgacg ggcgttcctt gcgcagctgt gctcgacgtt
     3721 gtcactgaag cgggaaggga ctggctgcta ttgggcgaag tgccggggca ggatctcctg
     3781 tcatctcacc ttgctcctgc cgagaaagta tccatcatgg ctgatgcaat gcggcggctg
     3841 catacgcttg atccggctac ctgcccattc gaccaccaag cgaaacatcg catcgagcga
     3901 gcacgtactc ggatggaagc cggtcttgtc gatcaggatg atctggacga agagcatcag
     3961 gggctcgcgc cagccgaact gttcgccagg ctcaaggcgc gcatgcccga cggcgaggat
     4021 ctcgtcgtga cccatggcga tgcctgcttg ccgaatatca tggtggaaaa tggccgcttt
     4081 tctggattca tcgactgtgg ccggctgggt gtggcggacc gctatcagga catagcgttg
     4141 gctacccgtg atattgctga agagcttggc ggcgaatggg ctgaccgctt cctcgtgctt
     4201 tacggtatcg ccgctcccga ttcgcagcgc atcgccttct atcgccttct tgacgagttc
     4261 ttctgagcgg gactctgggg ttcgaaatga ccgaccaagc gacgcccaac ctgccatcac
     4321 gagatttcga ttccaccgcc gccttctatg aaaggttggg cttcggaatc gttttccggg
     4381 acgccggctg gatgatcctc cagcgcgggg atctcatgct ggagttcttc gcccacccca
     4441 acttgtttat tgcagcttat aatggttaca aataaagcaa tagcatcaca aatttcacaa
     4501 ataaagcatt tttttcactg cattctagtt gtggtttgtc caaactcatc aatgtatctt
     4561 atcatgtctg tataccgtcg acctctagct agagcttggc gtaatcatgg tcatagctgt
     4621 ttcctgtgtg aaattgttat ccgctcacaa ttccacacaa catacgagcc ggaagcataa
     4681 agtgtaaagc ctggggtgcc taatgagtga gctaactcac attaattgcg ttgcgctcac
     4741 tgcccgcttt ccagtcggga aacctgtcgt gccagctgca ttaatgaatc ggccaacgcg
     4801 cggggagagg cggtttgcgt attgggcgct cttccgcttc ctcgctcact gactcgctgc
     4861 gctcggtcgt tcggctgcgg cgagcggtat cagctcactc aaaggcggta atacggttat
     4921 ccacagaatc aggggataac gcaggaaaga acatgtgagc aaaaggccag caaaaggcca
     4981 ggaaccgtaa aaaggccgcg ttgctggcgt ttttccatag gctccgcccc cctgacgagc
     5041 atcacaaaaa tcgacgctca agtcagaggt ggcgaaaccc gacaggacta taaagatacc
     5101 aggcgtttcc ccctggaagc tccctcgtgc gctctcctgt tccgaccctg ccgcttaccg
     5161 gatacctgtc cgcctttctc ccttcgggaa gcgtggcgct ttctcatagc tcacgctgta
     5221 ggtatctcag ttcggtgtag gtcgttcgct ccaagctggg ctgtgtgcac gaaccccccg
     5281 ttcagcccga ccgctgcgcc ttatccggta actatcgtct tgagtccaac ccggtaagac
     5341 acgacttatc gccactggca gcagccactg gtaacaggat tagcagagcg aggtatgtag
     5401 gcggtgctac agagttcttg aagtggtggc ctaactacgg ctacactaga agaacagtat
     5461 ttggtatctg cgctctgctg aagccagtta ccttcggaaa aagagttggt agctcttgat
     5521 ccggcaaaca aaccaccgct ggtagcggtg gtttttttgt ttgcaagcag cagattacgc
     5581 gcagaaaaaa aggatctcaa gaagatcctt tgatcttttc tacggggtct gacgctcagt
     5641 ggaacgaaaa ctcacgttaa gggattttgg tcatgagatt atcaaaaagg atcttcacct
     5701 agatcctttt aaattaaaaa tgaagtttta aatcaatcta aagtatatat gagtaaactt
     5761 ggtctgacag ttaccaatgc ttaatcagtg aggcacctat ctcagcgatc tgtctatttc
     5821 gttcatccat agttgcctga ctccccgtcg tgtagataac tacgatacgg gagggcttac
     5881 catctggccc cagtgctgca atgataccgc gagacccacg ctcaccggct ccagatttat
     5941 cagcaataaa ccagccagcc ggaagggccg agcgcagaag tggtcctgca actttatccg
     6001 cctccatcca gtctattaat tgttgccggg aagctagagt aagtagttcg ccagttaata
     6061 gtttgcgcaa cgttgttgcc attgctacag gcatcgtggt gtcacgctcg tcgtttggta
     6121 tggcttcatt cagctccggt tcccaacgat caaggcgagt tacatgatcc cccatgttgt
     6181 gcaaaaaagc ggttagctcc ttcggtcctc cgatcgttgt cagaagtaag ttggccgcag
     6241 tgttatcact catggttatg gcagcactgc ataattctct tactgtcatg ccatccgtaa
     6301 gatgcttttc tgtgactggt gagtactcaa ccaagtcatt ctgagaatag tgtatgcggc
     6361 gaccgagttg ctcttgcccg gcgtcaatac gggataatac cgcgccacat agcagaactt
     6421 taaaagtgct catcattgga aaacgttctt cggggcgaaa actctcaagg atcttaccgc
     6481 tgttgagatc cagttcgatg taacccactc gtgcacccaa ctgatcttca gcatctttta
     6541 ctttcaccag cgtttctggg tgagcaaaaa caggaaggca aaatgccgca aaaaagggaa
     6601 taagggcgac acggaaatgt tgaatactca tactcttcct ttttcaatat tattgaagca
     6661 tttatcaggg ttattgtctc atgagcggat acatatttga atgtatttag aaaaataaac
     6721 aaataggggt tccgcgcaca tttccccgaa aagtgccacc tgacgtcgac ggatcgggag
     6781 atctcccgat cccctatggt
//
